Addgene plasmid #65768: MSP712
Purpose: Bacterial expression plasmid for Sp-dCas9 & sgRNA (need to clone in spacer into BsaI sites): T7-humanSpdCas9(D10A/H840A)-T7-BsaIcassette-Sp-sgRNA
Depositing lab: Keith Joung. Depositing organization: Massachusetts General Hospital. Publication: Engineered CRISPR-Cas9 nucleases with altered PAM specificities. Kleinstiver BP, Prew MS, Tsai SQ, Topkar VV, Nguyen NT, Zheng Z, Gonzales AP, Li Z, Peterson RT, Yeh JJ, Aryee MJ, Joung JK. Nature. 2015 Jun 22. doi: 10.1038/nature14592. PubMed 26098369.
Backbone
  Vector backbone: pACYCDuet-1
  Backbone manufacturer: EMD Millipore
  Vector type: Bacterial Expression, CRISPR
Growth in bacteria
  Bacterial resistance: Chloramphenicol, 25 μg/mL
  Growth temperature: 37°C
  Growth strain: XL1 Blue
  Copy number: Low Copy
Gene/Insert
  Gene/Insert name: mammalian codon-optimized Streptococcus pyogenes dCas9 (D10A/H840A)-NLS-3XFlag, and SpCas9 gRNA
  Mutation: D10A and H840A mutations in Cas9
  Promoter: T7 (x2)
  Tag / fusion protein: NLS (C terminal on insert); 3x FLAG (C terminal on insert)
  Cloning method: Gibson Cloning
  Sequencing primers: 5′ ACYC-DuetUP1; 3′ oBK390 (5'-GCAAATTCGACCCGGTCGTCG-3')
Resource information
  A portion of this plasmid was derived from a plasmid made by: The pACYCDuet-1 plasmid backbone was provided by The University of Western Ontario
Terms and licenses: Academic/Nonprofit Terms; Industry Terms: Not Available to Industry
Depositor comments: Use BsaI sites to insert sgRNA spacer sequence into the vector.
How to cite: MSP712 was a gift from Keith Joung (Addgene plasmid # 65768 ; http://n2t.net/addgene:65768 ; RRID:Addgene_65768)
