[The description below was written by a language model from this plasmid's Addgene catalogue record and pLannotate feature annotations shown in this document.]
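Description:
MSP712 is a bacterial expression and CRISPR plasmid built on the pACYCDuet-1 backbone, designed to co-express a catalytically inactive Streptococcus pyogenes Cas9 and a single guide RNA in E. coli. It replicates from the p15A origin, which is compatible with ColE1-type plasmids so that it can be maintained alongside a second plasmid. It is listed as low copy and is selected with chloramphenicol through the cat gene and its native promoter. The backbone also carries lacI under its own promoter. Short fragments annotated as IS1, RSF ori and TcR appear to be backbone remnants or partial matches rather than functional elements.

The first expression unit consists of a T7 promoter (spanning the sequence origin) followed by a lac operator and the T7 gene 10 ribosome binding site. Transcription therefore depends on T7 RNA polymerase and is repressed by LacI until relieved with IPTG. It drives a mammalian codon-optimized SpCas9 carrying the D10A and H840A mutations, which inactivate both nuclease domains, fused at its C terminus to an NLS and a 3xFLAG tag. The automated annotation labels this reading frame "Cas9 VQR", but the catalogue entry records only D10A/H840A, so that label is probably a best-match name and not evidence of PAM-altering mutations. A second T7 promoter lies downstream, followed by a BsaI cloning cassette, the SpCas9 gRNA scaffold and a T7 terminator. The plasmid has no targeting spacer as supplied, and the user inserts one at the BsaI sites.

Once a spacer is added, the plasmid provides programmable DNA binding without cleavage in bacteria. It was deposited with a study on engineering Cas9 variants with altered PAM specificities, though the record does not describe its role in that work.
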