Features (pLannotate 1.2.2; 18 found; start..end, strand, type, name):
      3..27      +  protein_bind   lac operator: The lac repressor binds to the lac operator to inhibit transcription in E. coli. This inhibition can be relieved by adding lactose or isopropyl-β-D-thiogalactopyranoside (IPTG). lac repressor encoded by lacI
     42..64      +  RBS            RBS: efficient ribosome binding site from bacteriophage T7 gene 10 (Olins and Rangwala, 1989)
     71..4174    +  CDS            Cas9 VQR: Streptococcus pyogenes Cas9 endonuclease with the D1135V/R1335Q/T1337R mutations has an altered recognition specificity for the protospacer adjacent motif (PAM) (Kleinstiver et al., 2015)
   4208..4273    +  CDS            3xFLAG: three tandem FLAG® epitope tags, followed by an enterokinase cleavage site
   4343..4361    +  promoter       T7 promoter: promoter for bacteriophage T7 RNA polymerase
   4430..4505    +  misc_RNA       gRNA scaffold: guide RNA scaffold for the Streptococcus pyogenes CRISPR/Cas9 system
   4521..4568    +  terminator     T7 terminator: transcription terminator for bacteriophage T7 RNA polymerase
   4792..5448    -  CDS            cat: CAT_ECOLX - Experimental evidence at protein level: Swiss-Prot protein existence level 1. This enzyme is an effector of chloramphenicol resistance in bacteria. From Escherichia coli. This protein is used as a marker in many commonly used cloning vectors, such as pACYC184.
   5449..5551    -  promoter       cat promoter: promoter of the E. coli cat gene encoding chloramphenicol acetyltransferase
   5672..5815    +  mobile_element IS1 (fragment): prokaryotic transposable element IS1
   5934..5989    -  rep_origin     RSF ori (fragment): Plasmids containing the RSF 1030 origin of replication can be propagated in E. coli cells that contain additional plasmids with compatible origins.
   6077..6621    -  rep_origin     p15A ori: Plasmids containing the medium-copy-number p15A origin of replication can be propagated in E. coli cells that contain a second plasmid with the ColE1 origin.
   6733..6797    -  CDS            TcR (fragment): tetracycline efflux protein; tet; confers resistance to tetracycline
   6812..6833    -  protein_bind   CAP binding site: CAP binding activates transcription in the presence of cAMP. E. coli catabolite activator protein
   6846..7928    -  CDS            lacI: lac repressor; lacI; The lac repressor binds to the lac operator to inhibit transcription in E. coli. This inhibition can be relieved by adding lactose or isopropyl-β-D-thiogalactopyranoside (IPTG).
   7929..8006    -  promoter       lacI promoter: lacI
   8014..8049    -  CDS            TcR (fragment): tetracycline efflux protein; tet; confers resistance to tetracycline
   8052..2       +  promoter       T7 promoter (across the origin): promoter for bacteriophage T7 RNA polymerase
>Addgene plasmid #65768 | MSP712 | depositor full sequence | sequence record 112655 | MSP712 sequence 8068 bps
GGGGAATTGTGAGCGGATAACAATTCCCCTGTAGAAATAATTTTGTTTAACTTTAATAAGGAGATATACC
ATGGATAAAAAGTATTCTATTGGTTTAGCCATCGGCACTAATTCCGTTGGATGGGCTGTCATAACCGATG
AATACAAAGTACCTTCAAAGAAATTTAAGGTGTTGGGGAACACAGACCGTCATTCGATTAAAAAGAATCT
TATCGGTGCCCTCCTATTCGATAGTGGCGAAACGGCAGAGGCGACTCGCCTGAAACGAACCGCTCGGAGA
AGGTATACACGTCGCAAGAACCGAATATGTTACTTACAAGAAATTTTTAGCAATGAGATGGCCAAAGTTG
ACGATTCTTTCTTTCACCGTTTGGAAGAGTCCTTCCTTGTCGAAGAGGACAAGAAACATGAACGGCACCC
CATCTTTGGAAACATAGTAGATGAGGTGGCATATCATGAAAAGTACCCAACGATTTATCACCTCAGAAAA
AAGCTAGTTGACTCAACTGATAAAGCGGACCTGAGGTTAATCTACTTGGCTCTTGCCCATATGATAAAGT
TCCGTGGGCACTTTCTCATTGAGGGTGATCTAAATCCGGACAACTCGGATGTCGACAAACTGTTCATCCA
GTTAGTACAAACCTATAATCAGTTGTTTGAAGAGAACCCTATAAATGCAAGTGGCGTGGATGCGAAGGCT
ATTCTTAGCGCCCGCCTCTCTAAATCCCGACGGCTAGAAAACCTGATCGCACAATTACCCGGAGAGAAGA
AAAATGGGTTGTTCGGTAACCTTATAGCGCTCTCACTAGGCCTGACACCAAATTTTAAGTCGAACTTCGA
CTTAGCTGAAGATGCCAAATTGCAGCTTAGTAAGGACACGTACGATGACGATCTCGACAATCTACTGGCA
CAAATTGGAGATCAGTATGCGGACTTATTTTTGGCTGCCAAAAACCTTAGCGATGCAATCCTCCTATCTG
ACATACTGAGAGTTAATACTGAGATTACCAAGGCGCCGTTATCCGCTTCAATGATCAAAAGGTACGATGA
ACATCACCAAGACTTGACACTTCTCAAGGCCCTAGTCCGTCAGCAACTGCCTGAGAAATATAAGGAAATA
TTCTTTGATCAGTCGAAAAACGGGTACGCAGGTTATATTGACGGCGGAGCGAGTCAAGAGGAATTCTACA
AGTTTATCAAACCCATATTAGAGAAGATGGATGGGACGGAAGAGTTGCTTGTAAAACTCAATCGCGAAGA
TCTACTGCGAAAGCAGCGGACTTTCGACAACGGTAGCATTCCACATCAAATCCACTTAGGCGAATTGCAT
GCTATACTTAGAAGGCAGGAGGATTTTTATCCGTTCCTCAAAGACAATCGTGAAAAGATTGAGAAAATCC
TAACCTTTCGCATACCTTACTATGTGGGACCCCTGGCCCGAGGGAACTCTCGGTTCGCATGGATGACAAG
AAAGTCCGAAGAAACGATTACTCCCTGGAATTTTGAGGAAGTTGTCGATAAAGGTGCGTCAGCTCAATCG
TTCATCGAGAGGATGACCAACTTTGACAAGAATTTACCGAACGAAAAAGTATTGCCTAAGCACAGTTTAC
TTTACGAGTATTTCACAGTGTACAATGAACTCACGAAAGTTAAGTATGTCACTGAGGGCATGCGTAAACC
CGCCTTTCTAAGCGGAGAACAGAAGAAAGCAATAGTAGATCTGTTATTCAAGACCAACCGCAAAGTGACA
GTTAAGCAATTGAAAGAGGACTACTTTAAGAAAATTGAATGCTTCGATTCTGTCGAGATCTCCGGGGTAG
AAGATCGATTTAATGCGTCACTTGGTACGTATCATGACCTCCTAAAGATAATTAAAGATAAGGACTTCCT
GGATAACGAAGAGAATGAAGATATCTTAGAAGATATAGTGTTGACTCTTACCCTCTTTGAAGATCGGGAA
ATGATTGAGGAAAGACTAAAAACATACGCTCACCTGTTCGACGATAAGGTTATGAAACAGTTAAAGAGGC
GTCGCTATACGGGCTGGGGACGATTGTCGCGGAAACTTATCAACGGGATAAGAGACAAGCAAAGTGGTAA
AACTATTCTCGATTTTCTAAAGAGCGACGGCTTCGCCAATAGGAACTTTATGCAGCTGATCCATGATGAC
TCTTTAACCTTCAAAGAGGATATACAAAAGGCACAGGTTTCCGGACAAGGGGACTCATTGCACGAACATA
TTGCGAATCTTGCTGGTTCGCCAGCCATCAAAAAGGGCATACTCCAGACAGTCAAAGTAGTGGATGAGCT
AGTTAAGGTCATGGGACGTCACAAACCGGAAAACATTGTAATCGAGATGGCACGCGAAAATCAAACGACT
CAGAAGGGGCAAAAAAACAGTCGAGAGCGGATGAAGAGAATAGAAGAGGGTATTAAAGAACTGGGCAGCC
AGATCTTAAAGGAGCATCCTGTGGAAAATACCCAATTGCAGAACGAGAAACTTTACCTCTATTACCTACA
AAATGGAAGGGACATGTATGTTGATCAGGAACTGGACATAAACCGTTTATCTGATTACGACGTCGATGCC
ATTGTACCCCAATCCTTTTTGAAGGACGATTCAATCGACAATAAAGTGCTTACACGCTCGGATAAGAACC
GAGGGAAAAGTGACAATGTTCCAAGCGAGGAAGTCGTAAAGAAAATGAAGAACTATTGGCGGCAGCTCCT
AAATGCGAAACTGATAACGCAAAGAAAGTTCGATAACTTAACTAAAGCTGAGAGGGGTGGCTTGTCTGAA
CTTGACAAGGCCGGATTTATTAAACGTCAGCTCGTGGAAACCCGCCAAATCACAAAGCATGTTGCACAGA
TACTAGATTCCCGAATGAATACGAAATACGACGAGAACGATAAGCTGATTCGGGAAGTCAAAGTAATCAC
TTTAAAGTCAAAATTGGTGTCGGACTTCAGAAAGGATTTTCAATTCTATAAAGTTAGGGAGATAAATAAC
TACCACCATGCGCACGACGCTTATCTTAATGCCGTCGTAGGGACCGCACTCATTAAGAAATACCCGAAGC
TAGAAAGTGAGTTTGTGTATGGTGATTACAAAGTTTATGACGTCCGTAAGATGATCGCGAAAAGCGAACA
GGAGATAGGCAAGGCTACAGCCAAATACTTCTTTTATTCTAACATTATGAATTTCTTTAAGACGGAAATC
ACTCTGGCAAACGGAGAGATACGCAAACGACCTTTAATTGAAACCAATGGGGAGACAGGTGAAATCGTAT
GGGATAAGGGCCGGGACTTCGCGACGGTGAGAAAAGTTTTGTCCATGCCCCAAGTCAACATAGTAAAGAA
AACTGAGGTGCAGACCGGAGGGTTTTCAAAGGAATCGATTCTTCCAAAAAGGAATAGTGATAAGCTCATC
GCTCGTAAAAAGGACTGGGACCCGAAAAAGTACGGTGGCTTCGATAGCCCTACAGTTGCCTATTCTGTCC
TAGTAGTGGCAAAAGTTGAGAAGGGAAAATCCAAGAAACTGAAGTCAGTCAAAGAATTATTGGGGATAAC
GATTATGGAGCGCTCGTCTTTTGAAAAGAACCCCATCGACTTCCTTGAGGCGAAAGGTTACAAGGAAGTA
AAAAAGGATCTCATAATTAAACTACCAAAGTATAGTCTGTTTGAGTTAGAAAATGGCCGAAAACGGATGT
TGGCTAGCGCCGGAGAGCTTCAAAAGGGGAACGAACTCGCACTACCGTCTAAATACGTGAATTTCCTGTA
TTTAGCGTCCCATTACGAGAAGTTGAAAGGTTCACCTGAAGATAACGAACAGAAGCAACTTTTTGTTGAG
CAGCACAAACATTATCTCGACGAAATCATAGAGCAAATTTCGGAATTCAGTAAGAGAGTCATCCTAGCTG
ATGCCAATCTGGACAAAGTATTAAGCGCATACAACAAGCACAGGGATAAACCCATACGTGAGCAGGCGGA
AAATATTATCCATTTGTTTACTCTTACCAACCTCGGCGCTCCAGCCGCATTCAAGTATTTTGACACAACG
ATAGATCGCAAACGATACACTTCTACCAAGGAGGTGCTAGACGCGACACTGATTCACCAATCCATCACGG
GATTATATGAAACTCGGATAGATTTGTCACAGCTTGGGGGTGACGGATCCCCCAAGAAGAAGAGGAAAGT
CTCGAGCGACTACAAAGACCATGACGGTGATTATAAAGATCATGACATCGATTACAAGGATGACGATGAC
AAGTGAAGCGGCCGCATAATGCTTAAGTCGAACAGAAAGTAATCGTATTGTACACGGCCGCATAATCGAA
ATTAATACGACTCACTATAGGGAGACCCATGCCATAGCGTTGTTCGGAATATGAATTTTTGAACAGATTC
ACCAACACCTAGTGGTCTCGTTTTAGAGCTAGAAATAGCAAGTTAAAATAAGGCTAGTCCGTTATCAACT
TGAAAAAGTGGCACCGAGTCGGTGCTCCGCTGAGCAATAACTAGCATAACCCCTTGGGGCCTCTAAACGG
GTCTTGAGGGGTTTTTTGCTGAAACCTCAGGCATTTGAGAAGCACACGGTCACACTGCTTCCGGTAGTCA
ATAAACCGGTAAACCAGCAATAGACATAAGCGGCTATTTAACGACCCTGCCCTGAACCGACGACCGGGTC
GAATTTGCTTTCGAATTTCTGCCATTCATCCGCTTATTATCACTTATTCAGGCGTAGCAACCAGGCGTTT
AAGGGCACCAATAACTGCCTTAAAAAAATTACGCCCCGCCCTGCCACTCATCGCAGTACTGTTGTAATTC
ATTAAGCATTCTGCCGACATGGAAGCCATCACAGACGGCATGATGAACCTGAATCGCCAGCGGCATCAGC
ACCTTGTCGCCTTGCGTATAATATTTGCCCATAGTGAAAACGGGGGCGAAGAAGTTGTCCATATTGGCCA
CGTTTAAATCAAAACTGGTGAAACTCACCCAGGGATTGGCTGAGACGAAAAACATATTCTCAATAAACCC
TTTAGGGAAATAGGCCAGGTTTTCACCGTAACACGCCACATCTTGCGAATATATGTGTAGAAACTGCCGG
AAATCGTCGTGGTATTCACTCCAGAGCGATGAAAACGTTTCAGTTTGCTCATGGAAAACGGTGTAACAAG
GGTGAACACTATCCCATATCACCAGCTCACCGTCTTTCATTGCCATACGGAACTCCGGATGAGCATTCAT
CAGGCGGGCAAGAATGTGAATAAAGGCCGGATAAAACTTGTGCTTATTTTTCTTTACGGTCTTTAAAAAG
GCCGTAATATCCAGCTGAACGGTCTGGTTATAGGTACATTGAGCAACTGACTGAAATGCCTCAAAATGTT
CTTTACGATGCCATTGGGATATATCAACGGTGGTATATCCAGTGATTTTTTTCTCCATTTTAGCTTCCTT
AGCTCCTGAAAATCTCGATAACTCAAAAAATACGCCCGGTAGTGATCTTATTTCATTATGGTGAAAGTTG
GAACCTCTTACGTGCCGATCAACGTCTCATTTTCGCCAAAAGTTGGCCCAGGGCTTCCCGGTATCAACAG
GGACACCAGGATTTATTTATTCTGCGAAGTGATCTTCCGTCACAGGTATTTATTCGGCGCAAAGTGCGTC
GGGTGATGCTGCCAACTTACTGATTTAGTGTATGATGGTGTTTTTGAGGTGCTCCAGTGGCTTCTGTTTC
TATCAGCTGTCCCTCCTGTTCAGCTACTGACGGGGTGGTGCGTAACGGCAAAAGCACCGCCGGACATCAG
CGCTAGCGGAGTGTATACTGGCTTACTATGTTGGCACTGATGAGGGTGTCAGTGAAGTGCTTCATGTGGC
AGGAGAAAAAAGGCTGCACCGGTGCGTCAGCAGAATATGTGATACAGGATATATTCCGCTTCCTCGCTCA
CTGACTCGCTACGCTCGGTCGTTCGACTGCGGCGAGCGGAAATGGCTTACGAACGGGGCGGAGATTTCCT
GGAAGATGCCAGGAAGATACTTAACAGGGAAGTGAGAGGGCCGCGGCAAAGCCGTTTTTCCATAGGCTCC
GCCCCCCTGACAAGCATCACGAAATCTGACGCTCAAATCAGTGGTGGCGAAACCCGACAGGACTATAAAG
ATACCAGGCGTTTCCCCTGGCGGCTCCCTCGTGCGCTCTCCTGTTCCTGCCTTTCGGTTTACCGGTGTCA
TTCCGCTGTTATGGCCGCGTTTGTCTCATTCCACGCCTGACACTCAGTTCCGGGTAGGCAGTTCGCTCCA
AGCTGGACTGTATGCACGAACCCCCCGTTCAGTCCGACCGCTGCGCCTTATCCGGTAACTATCGTCTTGA
GTCCAACCCGGAAAGACATGCAAAAGCACCACTGGCAGCAGCCACTGGTAATTGATTTAGAGGAGTTAGT
CTTGAAGTCATGCGCCGGTTAAGGCTAAACTGAAAGGACAAGTTTTGGTGACTGCGCTCCTCCAAGCCAG
TTACCTCGGTTCAAAGAGTTGGTAGCTCAGAGAACCTTCGAAAAACCGCCCTGCAAGGCGGTTTTTTCGT
TTTCAGAGCAAGAGATTACGCGCAGACCAAAACGATCTCAAGAAGATCATCTTATTAATCAGATAAAATA
TTTCTAGATTTCAGTGCAATTTATCTCTTCAAATGTAGCACCTGAAGTCAGCCCCATACGATATAAGTTG
TAATTCTCATGTTAGTCATGCCCCGCGCCCACCGGAAGGAGCTGACTGGGTTGAAGGCTCTCAAGGGCAT
CGGTCGAGATCCCGGTGCCTAATGAGTGAGCTAACTTACATTAATTGCGTTGCGCTCACTGCCCGCTTTC
CAGTCGGGAAACCTGTCGTGCCAGCTGCATTAATGAATCGGCCAACGCGCGGGGAGAGGCGGTTTGCGTA
TTGGGCGCCAGGGTGGTTTTTCTTTTCACCAGTGAGACGGGCAACAGCTGATTGCCCTTCACCGCCTGGC
CCTGAGAGAGTTGCAGCAAGCGGTCCACGCTGGTTTGCCCCAGCAGGCGAAAATCCTGTTTGATGGTGGT
TAACGGCGGGATATAACATGAGCTGTCTTCGGTATCGTCGTATCCCACTACCGAGATGTCCGCACCAACG
CGCAGCCCGGACTCGGTAATGGCGCGCATTGCGCCCAGCGCCATCTGATCGTTGGCAACCAGCATCGCAG
TGGGAACGATGCCCTCATTCAGCATTTGCATGGTTTGTTGAAAACCGGACATGGCACTCCAGTCGCCTTC
CCGTTCCGCTATCGGCTGAATTTGATTGCGAGTGAGATATTTATGCCAGCCAGCCAGACGCAGACGCGCC
GAGACAGAACTTAATGGGCCCGCTAACAGCGCGATTTGCTGGTGACCCAATGCGACCAGATGCTCCACGC
CCAGTCGCGTACCGTCTTCATGGGAGAAAATAATACTGTTGATGGGTGTCTGGTCAGAGACATCAAGAAA
TAACGCCGGAACATTAGTGCAGGCAGCTTCCACAGCAATGGCATCCTGGTCATCCAGCGGATAGTTAATG
ATCAGCCCACTGACGCGTTGCGCGAGAAGATTGTGCACCGCCGCTTTACAGGCTTCGACGCCGCTTCGTT
CTACCATCGACACCACCACGCTGGCACCCAGTTGATCGGCGCGAGATTTAATCGCCGCGACAATTTGCGA
CGGCGCGTGCAGGGCCAGACTGGAGGTGGCAACGCCAATCAGCAACGACTGTTTGCCCGCCAGTTGTTGT
GCCACGCGGTTGGGAATGTAATTCAGCTCCGCCATCGCCGCTTCCACTTTTTCCCGCGTTTTCGCAGAAA
CGTGGCTGGCCTGGTTCACCACGCGGGAAACGGTCTGATAAGAGACACCGGCATACTCTGCGACATCGTA
TAACGTTACTGGTTTCACATTCACCACCCTGAATTGACTCTCTTCCGGGCGCTATCATGCCATACCGCGA
AAGGTTTTGCGCCATTCGATGGTGTCCGGGATCTCGACGCTCTCCCTTATGCGACTCCTGCATTAGGAAA
TTAATACGACTCACTATA
