>Addgene plasmid #65768 | MSP712 | addgene partial sequence | sequence record 116548 | CAT-F 5'-GTTTGTGATGGCTTCCATGTC-3'
GAGTGGCAGGGCGGGGCGTAATTTTTTTAAGGCAGTTATTGGTGCCCTTAAACGCCTGGTTGCTACGCCT
GAATAAGTGATAATAAGCGGATGAATGGCAGAAATTCGAAAGCAAATTCGACCCGGTCGTCGGTTCAGGG
CAGGGTCGTTAAATAGCCGCTTATGTCTATTGCTGGTTTACCGGTTTATTGACTACCGGAAGCAGTGTGA
CCGTGTGCTTCTCAAATGCCTGAGGTTTCAGCAAAAAACCCCTCAAGACCCGTTTAGAGGCCCCAAGGGG
TTATGCTAGTTATTGCTCAGCGGAGCACCGACTCGGTGCCACTTTTTCAAGTTGATAACGGACTAGCCTT
ATTTTAACTTGCTATTTCTAGCTCTAAAACGAGACCACTAGGTGTTGGTGAATCTGTTCAAAAATTCATA
TTCCGAACAACGCTATGGCATGGGTCTCCCTATAGTGAGTCGTATTAATTTCGATTATGCGGCCGTGTAC
AATACGATTACTTTCTGTTCGACTTAAGCATTATGCGGCCGCTTCACTTGTCATCGTCATCCTTGTAATC
GATGTCATGATCTTTATAATCACCGTCATGGTCTTTGTAGTCGCTCGAGACTTTCCTCTTCTTCTTGGGG
GATCCGTCACCCCCAAGCTGTGACAAATCTATCCGAGTTTCATATAATCCCGTGATGGATTGGTGAATCA
GTGTCGCGTCTAGCACCTCCTTGGTAGAAGTGTATCGTTTGCGATCTATCGTTGTGTCAAAATACTTGAA
TGCGGCTGGAGCGCCGAGGTTGGTAAGAGTAAACAAATGGATAATATTTTCCGCCTGCTCACGTATGGGT
TTATCCCTGTGCTTGTTGTATGCGC
