>Addgene plasmid #65768 | MSP712 | addgene partial sequence | sequence record 119233 | pCW-SEQ-fwd 5'-ACATCGTATAACGTTACTGG-3'
ATTGACTCTCTTCCGGGCGCTATCATGCCATACCGCGAAAGGTTTTGCGCCATTCGATGGTGTCCGGGAT
CTCGACGCTCTCCCTTATGCGACTCCTGCATTAGGAAATTAATACGACTCACTATAGGGGAATTGTGAGC
GGATAACAATTCCCCTGTAGAAATAATTTTGTTTAACTTTAATAAGGAGATATACCATGGATAAAAAGTA
TTCTATTGGTTTAGCCATCGGCACTAATTCCGTTGGATGGGCTGTCATAACCGATGAATACAAAGTACCT
TCAAAGAAATTTAAGGTGTTGGGGAACACAGACCGTCATTCGATTAAAAAGAATCTTATCGGTGCCCTCC
TATTCGATAGTGGCGAAACGGCAGAGGCGACTCGCCTGAAACGAACCGCTCGGAGAAGGTATACACGTCG
CAAGAACCGAATATGTTACTTACAAGAAATTTTTAGCAATGAGATGGCCAAAGTTGACGATTCTTTCTTT
CACCGTTTGGAAGAGTCCTTCCTTGTCGAAGAGGACAAGAAACATGAACGGCACCCCATCTTTGGAAACA
TAGTAGATGAGGTGGCATATCATGAAAAGTACCCAACGATTTATCACCTCAGAAAAAAGCTAGTTGACTC
AACTGATAAAGCGGACCTGAGGTTAATCTACTTGGCTCTTGCCCATATGATAAAGTTCCGTGGGCACTTT
CTCATTGAGGGTGATCTAAATCCGGACAACTCGGATGTCGACAAACTGTTCATCCAGTTAGTACAAACCT
ATAATCAGTTGTTTGAAGA
