>Addgene plasmid #65768 | MSP712 | addgene partial sequence | sequence record 119234 | KJdCas9-F1 5'-GACGTCACAAACCGGAAAAC-3'
AACGACTCAGAAGGGGCAAAAAAACAGTCGAGAGCGGATGAAGAGAATAGAAGAGGGTATTAAAGAACTG
GGCAGCCAGATCTTAAAGGAGCATCCTGTGGAAAATACCCAATTGCAGAACGAGAAACTTTACCTCTATT
ACCTACAAAATGGAAGGGACATGTATGTTGATCAGGAACTGGACATAAACCGTTTATCTGATTACGACGT
CGATGCCATTGTACCCCAATCCTTTTTGAAGGACGATTCAATCGACAATAAAGTGCTTACACGCTCGGAT
AAGAACCGAGGGAAAAGTGACAATGTTCCAAGCGAGGAAGTCGTAAAGAAAATGAAGAACTATTGGCGGC
AGCTCCTAAATGCGAAACTGATAACGCAAAGAAAGTTCGATAACTTAACTAAAGCTGAGAGGGGTGGCTT
GTCTGAACTTGACAAGGCCGGATTTATTAAACGTCAGCTCGTGGAAACCCGCCAAATCACAAAGCATGTT
GCACAGATACTAGATTCCCGAATGAATACGAAATACGACGAGAACGATAAGCTGATTCGGGAAGTCAAAG
TAATCACTTTAAAGTCAAAATTGGTGTCGGACTTCAGAAAGGATTTTCAATTCTATAAAGTTAGGGAGAT
AAATAACTACCACCATGCGCACGACGCTTATCTTAATGCCGTCGTAGGGACCGCACTCATTAAGAAATAC
CCGAAGCTAGAAAGTGAGTTTGTGTATGGTGATTACAAAGTTTATGACGTCCGTAAGATGATCGCGAAAA
GCGAACAG
